Addgene plasmid #67646: pCRII-MBII85 probe
Purpose: antisense RNA probe for RNase protection or nothern
Depositing lab: Stefan Stamm. Depositing organization: University of Kentucky. Publication: SNORD116 and SNORD115 change expression of multiple genes and modify each other's activity. Falaleeva M, Surface J, Shen M, de la Grange P, Stamm S. Gene. 2015 Jul 26. pii: S0378-1119(15)00848-3. doi: 10.1016/j.gene.2015.07.023. PubMed 26220404.
Backbone
  Vector backbone: pCRII-TOPO
  Vector type: for in vitro transcription
Growth in bacteria
  Bacterial resistance: Ampicillin, 100 μg/mL
  Growth temperature: 37°C
  Growth strain: DH5alpha
  Copy number: High Copy
Gene/Insert
  Gene/Insert name: MBII85 snoRNA
  Species: M. musculus (mouse)
Terms and licenses: Academic/Nonprofit Terms; Industry Terms: Not Available to Industry
How to cite: pCRII-MBII85 probe was a gift from Stefan Stamm (Addgene plasmid # 67646 ; http://n2t.net/addgene:67646 ; RRID:Addgene_67646)
