[The description below was written by a language model from this plasmid's Addgene catalogue record and pLannotate feature annotations shown in this document.]
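Description:
pCRII-MBII85 probe is a small (about 4.1 kb) bacterial cloning plasmid built on the pCRII-TOPO backbone and intended as a template for in vitro transcription. It carries a high-copy ColE1/pUC-type origin for propagation in E. coli and an f1 origin that allows single-stranded DNA production. The catalogue lists ampicillin as the selection, matching the annotated β-lactamase gene. The feature table also shows a complete neo (kanamycin/neomycin phosphotransferase) coding sequence, preceded by a fragment of Tn5 transposase sequence that travels with that cassette, so the backbone encodes a second resistance marker as well.

The insert is the mouse MBII85 snoRNA, annotated in the sequence as a roughly 94-nt SNORD116-family C/D box small nucleolar RNA. It sits within the polylinker that interrupts the lacZα fragment, downstream of the lac promoter, operator and CAP binding site, which are remnants of the blue/white screening system rather than functional parts of the probe design. The cloning site is flanked by opposing bacteriophage promoters, SP6 upstream on the top strand and T7 downstream on the bottom strand. Because the snoRNA is annotated in the forward orientation, transcription from the T7 promoter would be expected to yield the antisense strand and SP6 the sense strand, although the record itself does not state which polymerase is used.

The stated purpose is the generation of antisense RNA probes for RNase protection assays or northern blots, allowing detection and quantification of MBII85/SNORD116 transcripts in mouse RNA samples.
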