Features (pLannotate 1.2.2; 14 found; start..end, strand, type, name):
      2..94      +  CDS            lacI (fragment): lac repressor; lacI; The lac repressor binds to the lac operator to inhibit transcription in E. coli. This inhibition can be relieved by adding lactose or isopropyl-β-D-thiogalactopyranoside (IPTG).
    107..128     +  protein_bind   CAP binding site: CAP binding activates transcription in the presence of cAMP. E. coli catabolite activator protein
    143..173     +  promoter       lac promoter: promoter for the E. coli lac operon
    181..197     +  protein_bind   lac operator: The lac repressor binds to the lac operator to inhibit transcription in E. coli. This inhibition can be relieved by adding lactose or isopropyl-β-D-thiogalactopyranoside (IPTG). lac repressor encoded by lacI
    239..257     +  promoter       SP6 promoter: promoter for bacteriophage SP6 RNA polymerase
    335..428     +  ncRNA          SNORD116: Accession: RF00108 - Small nucleolar RNA SNORD116
    503..521     -  promoter       T7 promoter: promoter for bacteriophage T7 RNA polymerase
    524..681     +  CDS            lacZα (fragment): LacZα fragment of β-galactosidase; lacZ fragment
    685..1113    +  rep_origin     f1 ori (sequence partly withheld): f1 bacteriophage origin of replication; arrow indicates direction of (+) strand synthesis
   1126..1425    +  CDS            tnpA (fragment): TN5P_ECOLX - Also known as tnp. Experimental evidence at protein level: Swiss-Prot protein existence level 1. Mediates transposition of transposon Tn5 by a 'cut and paste' mechanism. First, the monomeric transposase binds the 19 bp inverted DNA repeats flanking the transposon. Then, dimerization of the DNA- bound transposase creates a synaptic DNA complex. After nicking of the first DNA strand, excision of the transposon proceeds through a series of intermediates. The transposase then mediates the insertion of the transposon at a new site by strand transfer. The activity of the wild- type tran
   1457..2248    +  CDS            neo: KKA2_KLEPN - Also known as kan, nptII. Experimental evidence at protein level: Swiss-Prot protein existence level 1. Resistance to kanamycin, neomycin, paromomycin, ribostamycin, butirosin and gentamicin B. From Klebsiella pneumoniae.
   2252..2268    +  promoter       AmpR promoter (fragment): bla
   2269..3129    +  CDS            AmpR: β-lactamase; bla; confers resistance to ampicillin, carbenicillin, and related antibiotics
   3300..3888    +  rep_origin     ori: high-copy-number ColE1/pMB1/pBR322/pUC origin of replication
>Addgene plasmid #67646 | pCRII-MBII85 probe | depositor full sequence | sequence record 116915 | pCRII-MBII85 probe sequence 4069 bps
AGCGCCCAATACGCAAACCGCCTCTCCCCGCGCGTTGGCCGATTCATTAATGCAGCTGGCACGACAGGTT
TCCCGACTGGAAAGCGGGCAGTGAGCGCAACGCAATTAATGTGAGTTAGCTCACTCATTAGGCACCCCAG
GCTTTACACTTTATGCTTCCGGCTCGTATGTTGTGTGGAATTGTGAGCGGATAACAATTTCACACAGGAA
ACAGCTATGACCATGATTACGCCAAGCTATTTAGGTGACACTATAGAATACTCAAGCTATGCATCAAGCT
TGGTACCGAGCTCGGATCCACTAGTAACGGCCGCCAGTGTGCTGGAATTCGCCCTTGATCTATGATGATT
CCCAGTCAAACATTCCTTGGAAAAGCTGAACAAAATGAGTGAAAACTCTGTACCGCCACTCTCATCGGAA
CTGAGGTCCAGCAAGGGCGAATTCTGCAGATATCCATCACACTGGCGGCCGCTCGAGCATGCATCTAGAG
GGCCCAATTCGCCCTATAGTGAGTCGTATTACAATTCACTGGCCGTCGTTTTACAACGTCGTGACTGGGA
AAACCCTGGCGTTACCCAACTTAATCGCCTTGCAGCACATCCCCCTTTCGCCAGCTGGCGTAATAGCGAA
GAGGCCCGCACCGATCGCCCTTCCCAACAGTTGCGCAGCCTGAATGGCGAATGG
[124 nt withheld, positions 685-808]
C
[91 nt withheld, positions 810-900]
A
[49 nt withheld, positions 902-950]
CCTTTGACGTTGGAGTCCACGTTCTTT
[37 nt withheld, positions 978-1014]
ACCCTATCTCGGTCTATTCTTTTGATTTATAAGGGATTTTGCCGATTTCGGCCTATTGGTTAAAAAATGA
GCTGATTTAACAAAAATTTAACGCGAATTTTAACAAAATTCAGGGCGCAAGGGCTGCTAAAGGAAGCGGA
ACACGTAGAAAGCCAGTCCGCAGAAACGGTGCTGACCCCGGATGAATGTCAGCTACTGGGCTATCTGGAC
AAGGGAAAACGCAAGCGCAAAGAGAAAGCAGGTAGCTTGCAGTGGGCTTACATGGCGATAGCTAGACTGG
GCGGTTTTATGGACAGCAAGCGAACCGGAATTGCCAGCTGGGGCGCCCTCTGGTAAGGTTGGGAAGCCCT
GCAAAGTAAACTGGATGGCTTTCTTGCCGCCAAGGATCTGATGGCGCAGGGGATCAAGATCTGATCAAGA
GACAGGATGAGGATCGTTTCGCATGATTGAACAAGATGGATTGCACGCAGGTTCTCCGGCCGCTTGGGTG
GAGAGGCTATTCGGCTATGACTGGGCACAACAGACAATCGGCTGCTCTGATGCCGCCGTGTTCCGGCTGT
CAGCGCAGGGGCGCCCGGTTCTTTTTGTCAAGACCGACCTGTCCGGTGCCCTGAATGAACTGCAGGACGA
GGCAGCGCGGCTATCGTGGCTGGCCACGACGGGCGTTCCTTGCGCAGCTGTGCTCGACGTTGTCACTGAA
GCGGGAAGGGACTGGCTGCTATTGGGCGAAGTGCCGGGGCAGGATCTCCTGTCATCCCACCTTGCTCCTG
CCGAGAAAGTATCCATCATGGCTGATGCAATGCGGCGGCTGCATACGCTTGATCCGGCTACCTGCCCATT
CGACCACCAAGCGAAACATCGCATCGAGCGAGCACGTACTCGGATGGAAGCCGGTCTTGTCGATCAGGAT
GATCTGGACGAAGAGCATCAGGGGCTCGCGCCAGCCGAACTGTTCGCCAGGCTCAAGGCGCGCATGCCCG
ACGGCGAGGATCTCGTCGTGACCCATGGCGATGCCTGCTTGCCGAATATCATGGTGGAAAATGGCCGCTT
TTCTGGATTCATCGACTGTGGCCGGCTGGGTGTGGCGGACCGCTATCAGGACATAGCGTTGGCTACCCGT
GATATTGCTGAAGAGCTTGGCGGCGAATGGGCTGACCGCTTCCTCGTGCTTTACGGTATCGCCGCTCCCG
ATTCGCAGCGCATCGCCTTCTATCGCCTTCTTGACGAGTTCTTCTGAATTGAAAAAGGAAGAGTATGAGT
ATTCAACATTTCCGTGTCGCCCTTATTCCCTTTTTTGCGGCATTTTGCCTTCCTGTTTTTGCTCACCCAG
AAACGCTGGTGAAAGTAAAAGATGCTGAAGATCAGTTGGGTGCACGAGTGGGTTACATCGAACTGGATCT
CAACAGCGGTAAGATCCTTGAGAGTTTTCGCCCCGAAGAACGTTTTCCAATGATGAGCACTTTTAAAGTT
CTGCTATGTGGCGCGGTATTATCCCGTATTGACGCCGGGCAAGAGCAACTCGGTCGCCGCATACACTATT
CTCAGAATGACTTGGTTGAGTACTCACCAGTCACAGAAAAGCATCTTACGGATGGCATGACAGTAAGAGA
ATTATGCAGTGCTGCCATAACCATGAGTGATAACACTGCGGCCAACTTACTTCTGACAACGATCGGAGGA
CCGAAGGAGCTAACCGCTTTTTTGCACAACATGGGGGATCATGTAACTCGCCTTGATCGTTGGGAACCGG
AGCTGAATGAAGCCATACCAAACGACGAGCGTGACACCACGATGCCTGTAGCAATGGCAACAACGTTGCG
CAAACTATTAACTGGCGAACTACTTACTCTAGCTTCCCGGCAACAATTAATAGACTGGATGGAGGCGGAT
AAAGTTGCAGGACCACTTCTGCGCTCGGCCCTTCCGGCTGGCTGGTTTATTGCTGATAAATCTGGAGCCG
GTGAGCGTGGGTCTCGCGGTATCATTGCAGCACTGGGGCCAGATGGTAAGCCCTCCCGTATCGTAGTTAT
CTACACGACGGGGAGTCAGGCAACTATGGATGAACGAAATAGACAGATCGCTGAGATAGGTGCCTCACTG
ATTAAGCATTGGTAACTGTCAGACCAAGTTTACTCATATATACTTTAGATTGATTTAAAACTTCATTTTT
AATTTAAAAGGATCTAGGTGAAGATCCTTTTTGATAATCTCATGACCAAAATCCCTTAACGTGAGTTTTC
GTTCCACTGAGCGTCAGACCCCGTAGAAAAGATCAAAGGATCTTCTTGAGATCCTTTTTTTCTGCGCGTA
ATCTGCTGCTTGCAAACAAAAAAACCACCGCTACCAGCGGTGGTTTGTTTGCCGGATCAAGAGCTACCAA
CTCTTTTTCCGAAGGTAACTGGCTTCAGCAGAGCGCAGATACCAAATACTGTTCTTCTAGTGTAGCCGTA
GTTAGGCCACCACTTCAAGAACTCTGTAGCACCGCCTACATACCTCGCTCTGCTAATCCTGTTACCAGTG
GCTGCTGCCAGTGGCGATAAGTCGTGTCTTACCGGGTTGGACTCAAGACGATAGTTACCGGATAAGGCGC
AGCGGTCGGGCTGAACGGGGGGTTCGTGCACACAGCCCAGCTTGGAGCGAACGACCTACACCGAACTGAG
ATACCTACAGCGTGAGCTATGAGAAAGCGCCACGCTTCCCGAAGGGAGAAAGGCGGACAGGTATCCGGTA
AGCGGCAGGGTCGGAACAGGAGAGCGCACGAGGGAGCTTCCAGGGGGAAACGCCTGGTATCTTTATAGTC
CTGTCGGGTTTCGCCACCTCTGACTTGAGCGTCGATTTTTGTGATGCTCGTCAGGGGGGCGGAGCCTATG
GAAAAACGCCAGCAACGCGGCCTTTTTACGGTTCCTGGCCTTTTGCTGGCCTTTTGCTCACATGTTCTTT
CCTGCGTTATCCCCTGATTCTGTGGATAACCGTATTACCGCCTTTGAGTGAGCTGATACCGCTCGCCGCA
GCCGAACGACCGAGCGCAGCGAGTCAGTGAGCGAGGAAGCGGAAG
