>Addgene plasmid #67646 | pCRII-MBII85 probe | addgene partial sequence | sequence record 120843 | M13pUC-Fwd 5'-CCCAGTCACGACGTTGTAAAACG-3'
AGGGCGAATTGGGCCCTCTAGATGCATGCTCGAGCGGCCGCCAGTGTGATGGATATCTGCAGAATTCGCC
CTTGCTGGACCTCAGTTCCGATGAGAGTGGCGGTACAGAGTTTTCACTCATTTTGTTCAGCTTTTCCAAG
GAATGTTTGACTGGGAATCATCATAGATCAAGGGCGAATTCCAGCACACTGGCGGCCGTTACTAGTGGAT
CCGAGCTCGGTACCAAGCTTGATGCATAGCTTGAGTATTCTATAGTGTCACCTAAATAGCTTGGCGTAAT
CATGGTCATAGCTGTTTCCTGTGTGAAATTGTTATCCGCTCACAATTCCACACAACATACGAGCCGGAAG
CATAAAGTGTAAAGCCTGGGGTGCCTAATGAGTGAGCTAACTCACATTAATTGCGTTGCGCTCACTGCCC
GCTTTCCAGTCGGGAAACCTGTCGTGCCAGCTGCATTAATGAATCGGCCAACGCGCGGGGAGAGGCGGTT
TGCGTATTGGGCGCTCTTCCGCTTCCTCGCTCACTGACTCGCTGCGCTCGGTCGTTCGGCTGCGGCGAGC
GGTATCAGCTCACTCAAAGGCGGTAATACGGTTATCCACAGAATCAGGGGATAACGCAGGAAAGAACATG
TGAGCAAAAGGCCAGCAAAAGGCCAGGAACCGTAAAAAGGCCGCGTTGCTGGCGTTTTTCCATAGGCTCC
GCCCCCCTGACGAGCATCACAAAAATCGACGCTCAAGTCAGAGGTGGCGAAACCCGACAGGACTATAAAG
ATACCAGGCGTTTCCCCCTGGAAGCTCCCTCGTGCGC
