>Addgene plasmid #67646 | pCRII-MBII85 probe | addgene partial sequence | sequence record 120851 | M13pUC-Rev 5'-AGCGGATAACAATTTCACACAGG-3'
CACTATAGAATACTCAAGCTATGCATCAAGCTTGGTACCGAGCTCGGATCCACTAGTAACGGCCGCCAGT
GTGCTGGAATTCGCCCTTGATCTATGATGATTCCCAGTCAAACATTCCTTGGAAAAGCTGAACAAAATGA
GTGAAAACTCTGTACCGCCACTCTCATCGGAACTGAGGTCCAGCAAGGGCGAATTCTGCAGATATCCATC
ACACTGGCGGCCGCTCGAGCATGCATCTAGAGGGCCCAATTCGCCCTATAGTGAGTCGTATTACAATTCA
CTGGCCGTCGTTTTACAACGTCGTGACTGGGAAAACCCTGGCGTTACCCAACTTAATCGCCTTGCAGCAC
ATCCCCCTTTCGCCAGCTGGCGTAATAGCGAAGAGGCCCGCACCGATCGCCCTTCCCAACAGTTGCGCAG
CCTGAATGGCGAATGG
[124 nt withheld, positions 437-560]
C
[91 nt withheld, positions 562-652]
A
[46 nt withheld, positions 654-699]
